>Addgene plasmid #157601 | pD649-HAsp-PTPRD-COMP5AP-AviTag-9xHis | addgene full sequence | sequence record 458140 | Addgene NGS Result
TTTCAATATTATTGAAGCATTTATCAGGGTTATTGTCTCATGAGCGGATACATATTTGAATGTATTTAGA
AAAATAAACAAATAGGGGTCAGTGTTACAACCAATTAACCAATTCTGAACATTATCGCGAGCCCATTTAT
ACCTGAATATGGCTCATAACACCCCTTGCTCATGACCAAAATCCCTTAACGTGAGTTACGCGCGCGTCGT
TCCACTGAGCGTCAGACCCCGTAGAAAAGATCAAAGGATCTTCTTGAGATCCTTTTTTTCTGCGCGTAAT
CTGCTGCTTGCAAACAAAAAAACCACCGCTACCAGCGGTGGTTTGTTTGCCGGATCAAGAGCTACCAACT
CTTTTTCCGAAGGTAACTGGCTTCAGCAGAGCGCAGATACCAAATACTGTTCTTCTAGTGTAGCCGTAGT
TAGCCCACCACTTCAAGAACTCTGTAGCACCGCCTACATACCTCGCTCTGCTAATCCTGTTACCAGTGGC
TGCTGCCAGTGGCGATAAGTCGTGTCTTACCGGGTTGGACTCAAGACGATAGTTACCGGATAAGGCGCAG
CGGTCGGGCTGAACGGGGGGTTCGTGCACACAGCCCAGCTTGGAGCGAACGACCTACACCGAACTGAGAT
ACCTACAGCGTGAGCTATGAGAAAGCGCCACGCTTCCCGAAGGGAGAAAGGCGGACAGGTATCCGGTAAG
CGGCAGGGTCGGAACAGGAGAGCGCACGAGGGAGCTTCCAGGGGGAAACGCCTGGTATCTTTATAGTCCT
GTCGGGTTTCGCCACCTCTGACTTGAGCGTCGATTTTTGTGATGCTCGTCAGGGGGGCGGAGCCTATGGA
AAAACGCCAGCAACGCGGCCTTTTTACGGTTCCTGGCCTTTTGCTGGCCTTTTGCTCACATGTTCTTTCC
TGCGTTATCCCCTGATTCTGTGGATAACCGTATTACCGCCTTTGAGTGAGCTGATACCGCTCGCCGCAGC
CGAACGACCGAGCGCAGCGAGTCAGTGAGCGAGGAAGCGGAAGGCGAGAGTAGGGAACTGCCAGGCATCA
AACTAAGCAGAAGGCCCCTGACGGATGGCCTTTTTGCGTTTCTACAAACTCTTTCTGTGTTGTAAAACGA
CGGCCAGTCTTAAGCTCGGGCCCCCTGGGCGGTTCTGATAACGAGTAATCGTTAATCCGCAAATAACGTA
AAAACCCGCTTCGGCGGGTTTTTTTATGGGGGGAGTTTAGGGAAAGAGCATTTGTCAGAATATTTAAGGG
CGCCTGTCACTTTGCTTGATATATGAGAATTATTTAACCTTATAAATGAGAAAAAAGCAACGCACTTTAA
ATAAGATACGTTGCTTTTTCGATTGATGAACACCTATAATTAAACTATTCATCTATTATTTATGATTTTT
TGTATATACAATATTTCTAGTTTGTTAAAGAGAATTAAGAAAATAAATCTCGAAAATAATAAAGGGAAAA
TCAGTTTTTGATATCAAAATTATACATGTCAACGATAATACAAAATATAATACAAACTATAAGATGTTAT
CAGTATTTATTATCATTTAGAATAAATTTTGTGTCGCCCTTAATTGTGAGCGGATAACAATTACGAGCTT
CATGCACAGTGGCGTTGACTCAATATTGGCCATTAGCCATATTATTCATTGGTTATATAGCATAAATCAA
TATTGGCTATTGGCCATTGCATACGTTGTATCTATATCATAATATGTACATTTATATTGGCTCATGTCCA
ATATGACCGCCATGTTGGCATTGATTATTGACTAGTTATTAATAGTAATCAATTACGGGGTCATTAGTTC
ATAGCCCATATATGGAGTTCCGCGTTACATAACTTACGGTAAATGGCCCGCCTGGCTGACCGCCCAACGA
CCCCCGCCCATTGACGTCAATAATGACGTATGTTCCCATAGTAACGCCAATAGGGACTTTCCATTGACGT
CAATGGGTGGAGTATTTACGGTAAACTGCCCACTTGGCAGTACATCAAGTGTATCATATGCCAAGTACGC
CCCCTATTGACGTCAATGACGGTAAATGGCCCGCCTGGCATTATGCCCAGTACATGACCTTATGGGACTT
TCCTACTTGGCAGTACATCTACGTATTAGTCATCGCTATTACCATGGTGATGCGGTTTTGGCAGTACATC
AATGGGCGTGGATAGCGGTTTGACTCACGGGGATTTCCAAGTCTCCACCCCATTGACGTCAATGGGAGTT
TGTTTTGGCACCAAAATCAACGGGACTTTCCAAAATGTCGTAACAACTCCGCCCCATTGACGCAAATGGG
CGGTAGGCGTGTACGGTGGGAGGTCTATATAAGCAGAGCTCGTTTAGTGAACCGTCAGATCGCCTGGAGA
CGCCATCCACGCTGTTTTGACCTCCATAGAAGACACCGGGACCGATCCAGCCTCCGCGGCCGGGAACGGT
GCATTGGAACGCGGATTCCCCGTGCCAAGAGTGACGTAAGTACCGCCTATAGAGTCTATAGGCCCACCCC
CTTGGCTTCGTTAGAACGCGGCTACAATTAATACATAACCTTATGTATCATACACATACGATTTAGGTGA
CACTATAGAATAACATCCACTTTGCCTTTCTCTCCACAGGTGTCCACTCCCAGGTCCAACTGCACCTCGG
TTCTATCGAAAACGCGCCTGCTAGCGCCACCATGAAGACCATCATTGCCCTGAGCTACATCTTCTGCCTG
GTGTTCGCTGCGGCCGCCGAAACACCTCCTAGATTCACCAGAACACCCGTGGACCAGACAGGTGTTAGTG
GCGGAGTGGCCAGCTTCATCTGTCAAGCCACAGGCGACCCCAGACCTAAGATCGTGTGGAACAAGAAAGG
CAAGAAGGTGTCCAACCAGCGCTTCGAAGTGATCGAGTTCGATGATGGCAGCGGCAGCGTGCTGAGAATC
CAGCCTCTGAGAACACCCAGAGATGAGGCCATCTACGAGTGCGTGGCCAGCAACAATGTGGGCGAGATCA
GCGTGTCCACCAGACTGACAGTGCTGAGAGAGGATCAGATCCCCAGAGGCTTCCCCACCATCGATATGGG
ACCTCAGCTGAAGGTGGTGGAAAGAACCAGAACCGCCACAATGCTGTGTGCCGCCTCTGGCAATCCTGAT
CCTGAGATTACCTGGTTCAAGGACTTCCTGCCTGTGGACACCTCCAACAACAACGGCCGGATCAAGCAGC
TGAGAAGCGAGTCTATCGGCGGCACTCCTATTAGAGGCGCCCTGCAGATTGAGCAGAGCGAGGAAAGCGA
CCAGGGCAAATATGAGTGTGTGGCCACCAATAGCGCCGGCACAAGATACTCTGCCCCTGCCAATCTGTAC
GTGCGCGAACTGAGAGAAGTGCGGAGAGTGCCTCCTCGGTTTAGCATCCCTCCTACCAACCACGAGATCA
TGCCTGGCGGCTCCGTGAATATCACATGTGTGGCCGTGGGCAGCCCCATGCCTTATGTGAAATGGATGCT
GGGCGCCGAGGATCTGACCCCTGAGGATGATATGCCCATCGGCAGAAACGTGCTGGAACTGAACGATGTG
CGGCAGAGCGCCAATTACACCTGTGTGGCTATGAGCACCCTGGGCGTGATCGAGGCCATTGCTCAGATCA
CAGTGAAGGCCCTGCCTAAGCCTCCTGGCACACCTGTGGTTACAGAGAGCACAGCCACCAGCATCACCCT
GACCTGGGATAGCGGAAATCCCGAGCCTGTGTCCTACTACATCATCCAGCACAAGCCCAAGAACAGCGAG
GAACTGTACAAAGAAATCGACGGCGTGGCCACTACCAGATACAGTGTGGCCGGACTGAGCCCCTACAGCG
ACTACGAGTTTAGAGTGGTGGCCGTGAACAACATCGGCAGGGGTCCTCCATCTGAGCCTGTGCTGACACA
GACATCTGAGCAGGCCCCATCTAGCGCCCCTAGAGATGTTCAGGCCAGAATGCTGAGCAGCACCACCATC
CTGGTGCAGTGGAAAGAGCCTGAGGAACCCAACGGCCAGATCCAGGGCTACAGAGTGTACTACACAATGG
ACCCCACACAGCACGTCAACAACTGGATGAAGCACAACGTGGCCGACAGCCAGATCACCACAATCGGCAA
CCTGGTGCCTCAGAAAACCTACTCCGTGAAGGTGCTGGCCTTCACCTCTATCGGAGATGGCCCTCTGAGC
AGCGACATCCAAGTGATCACACAGACTGGCGTGCCCGGCCAGCCACTGAATTTCAAGGCCGAGCCTGAGA
GCGAAACCAGCATCCTGCTTAGCTGGACCCCTCCTAGAAGCGACACAATCGCCAACTACGAGCTGGTGTA
CAAGGATGGCGAGCACGGCGAGGAACAGAGAATCACAATCGAGCCCGGCACCAGCTACAGACTGCAGGGC
CTGAAGCCTAACAGCCTGTACTACTTCAGACTGGCCGCCAGATCTCCTCAAGGCCTGGGAGCCTCTACAG
CCGAGATCTCTGCCAGAACCATGCAGAGCAAACCCAGCGCTCCTCCACAGGACATCAGCTGTACAAGCCC
CAGCTCTACCTCTATCCTGGTGTCTTGGCAGCCTCCTCCAGTGGAAAAGCAGAACGGCATCATCACCGAG
TACAGCATCAAGTACACAGCCGTGGACGGCGAAGATGACAAGCCTCACGAGATCCTGGGCATCCCCAGCG
ATACCACCAAGTACCTGCTGGAACAGCTGGAAAAGTGGACCGAGTACCGGATCACCGTGACAGCCCACAC
AGATGTTGGACCTGGACCTGAGAGCCTGTCCGTGCTGATCAGAACAAACGAGGATGTGCCTAGCGGCCCT
CCTCGGAAAGTGGAAGTGGAAGCCGTGAACTCCACCAGCGTGAAAGTGTCTTGGAGAAGCCCCGTGCCTA
ACAAGCAGCATGGCCAGATCAGAGGATACCAGGTGCACTACGTGCGGATGGAAAACGGCGAGCCTAAGGG
CCAGCCTATGCTGAAGGATGTCATGCTGGCCGACGCTCAGTGGGAGTTTGATGACACCACCGAGCACGAC
ATGATCATCAGCGGACTGCAGCCCGAGACAAGCTACTCTCTGACAGTGACCGCCTACACCACAAAAGGCG
ACGGCGCTAGAAGCAAGCCTAAGCTGGTTTCTACAACTGGCGCCGTGCCTGGCAAGCCCAGACTGGTTAT
CAATCACACCCAGATGAACACAGCCCTGATCCAGTGGCACCCACCTGTGGATACCTTTGGACCTCTGCAG
GGATACAGACTGAAGTTCGGCCGGAAGGACATGGAACCCCTGACCACACTGGAATTCAGCGAGAAAGAGG
ACCACTTCACCGCCACCGATATTCACAAGGGCGCCAGCTACGTGTTCCGGCTGAGCGCCAGAAACAAAGT
CGGCTTCGGCGAAGAGATGGTCAAAGAGATCAGCATCCCCGAAGAGGTGCCCACCGGCTTTCCACAGAAT
CTGCACAGCGAGGGCACCACCTCTACAAGCGTTCAGCTCTCTTGGCAACCACCAGTGCTGGCTGAGCGGA
ATGGAATCATCACAAAGTACACCCTGCTGTACCGGGACATCAACATCCCTCTGCTGCCCATGGAACAACT
GATCGTGCCCGCCGATACCACAATGACCCTGACCGGACTGAAGCCTGATACCACCTACGATGTGAAAGTG
CGGGCCCACACAAGCAAAGGCCCTGGACCTTATAGCCCCAGCGTGCAGTTTAGAACCCTGCCAGTTGACC
AGGTGTTCGCCAAGAACTTCCACGTGAAGGCCGTGATGAAGACCTCCGTGCTGCTGTCTTGGGAGATCCC
CGAGAACTACAACAGCGCCATGCCATTCAAGATCCTGTACGACGACGGCAAGATGGTGGAAGAGGTGGAC
GGCAGAGCCACTCAGAAACTGATTGTGAATCTGAAGCCCGAGAAGTCCTACAGCTTCGTGCTGACCAACA
GAGGCAATTCTGCTGGCGGCCTGCAGCACAGAGTGACAGCCAAAACAGCTCCCGACGTGCTGAGGACCAA
GCCTGCCTTTATCGGCAAGACCAACCTGGACGGCATGATTACCGTGCAGCTGCCTGAAGTGCCCGCCAAC
GAGAACATCAAGGGCTACTATATCATCATCGTGCCCCTGAAGAAGTCCCGGGGCAAGTTCATCAAGCCTT
GGGAGAGCCCTGACGAGATGGAACTGGACGAGCTGCTGAAAGAGATCTCCCGGAAGCGGAGATCCATCAG
ATATGGCAGAGAGGTCGAGCTGAAGCCCTATATCGCCGCTCATTTCGATGTGCTGCCCACCGAGTTTACA
CTGGGCGACGATAAGCACTACGGCGGCTTCACCAACAAACAGCTGCAGAGCGGCCAAGAGTACGTGTTCT
TTGTGCTGGCAGTGATGGAACACGCCGAGAGCAAGATGTACGCCACCTCTCCATACAGCGACCCCGTGGT
GTCTATGGATCTGGACCCTCAGCCTATCACCGACGAAGAGGAAGGCGCGCCGGAAGATCAAGTTGATCCA
AGATTGATTGATGGCAAGGGCGGATCTCTGGAGGTGCTGTTCCAGGGACCAGGCGGAAGCGGCAATCCCG
GCGGCGATCTGGCCCCCCAGATGCTGCGCGAGCTGCAGGAGACCAATGCCGCCCTGCAGGACGTGCGCGA
GCTGCTGCGCCACCGCGTGAAGGAGATCACCTTCCTGAAGAACACCGTGATGGAGTGCGACGCCTGCGGT
ATGCAGCCCTCTAGAGGCTCCGGCTCCATCATCCCAGTTGAGGAGGAGAACCCGGACTTCTGGAACCGCG
AGGCAGCCGAGGCCCTGGGTGCCGCCAAGAAGCTGCAGCCTGCACAGACAGCCGCCAAGAACCTCATCAT
CTTCCTGGGCGATGGGATGGGGGTGTCTACGGTGACAGCTGCCAGGATCCTAAAAGGGCAGAAGAAGGAC
AAACTGGGGCCTGAGATACCCCTGGCCATGGACCGCTTCCCATATGTGGCTCTGTCCAAGACATACAATG
TAGACAAACATGTGCCAGACAGTGGAGCCACAGCCACGGCCTACCTGTGCGGGGTCAAGGGCAACTTCCA
GACCATTGGCTTGAGTGCAGCCGCCCGCTTTAACCAGTGCAACACGACACGCGGCAACGAGGTCATCTCC
GTGATGAATCGGGCCAAGAAAGCAGGGAAGTCAGTGGGAGTGGTAACCACCACACGAGTGCAGCACGCCT
CGCCAGCCGGCACCTACGCCCACACGGTGAACCGCAACTGGTACTCGGACGCCGACGTGCCTGCCTCGGC
CCGCCAGGAGGGGTGCCAGGACATCGCTACGCAGCTCATCTCCAACATGGACATTGACGTGATCCTAGGT
GGAGGCCGAAAGTACATGTTTCGCATGGGAACCCCAGACCCTGAGTACCCAGATGACTACAGCCAAGGTG
GGACCAGGCTGGACGGGAAGAATCTGGTGCAGGAATGGCTGGCGAAGCGCCAGGGTGCCCGGTATGTGTG
GAACCGCACTGAGCTCATGCAGGCTTCCCTGGACCCGTCTGTGACCCATCTCATGGGTCTCTTTGAGCCT
GGAGACATGAAATACGAGATCCACCGAGACTCCACACTGGACCCCTCCCTGATGGAGATGACAGAGGCTG
CCCTGCGCCTGCTGAGCAGGAACCCCCGCGGCTTCTTCCTCTTCGTGGAGGGTGGTCGCATCGACCATGG
TCATCATGAAAGCAGGGCTTACCGGGCACTGACTGAGACGATCATGTTCGACGACGCCATTGAGAGGGCG
GGCCAGCTCACCAGCGAGGAGGACACGCTGAGCCTCGTCACTGCCGACCACTCCCACGTCTTCTCCTTCG
GAGGCTACCCCCTGCGAGGGAGCTCCATCTTCGGGCTGGCCCCTGGCAAGGCCCGGGACAGGAAGGCCTA
CACGGTCCTCCTATACGGAAACGGTCCAGGCTATGTGCTCAAGGACGGCGCCCGGCCGGATGTTACCGAG
AGCGAGAGCGGGAGCCCCGAGTATCGGCAGCAGTCAGCAGTGCCCCTGGACGAAGAGACCCACGCAGGCG
AGGACGTGGCGGTGTTCGCGCGCGGCCCGCAGGCGCACCTGGTTCACGGCGTGCAGGAGCAGACCTTCAT
AGCGCACGTCATGGCCTTCGCCGCCTGCCTGGAGCCCTACACCGCCTGCGACCTGGCGCCCCCCGCCGGC
ACCACCGACGCCGCGCACCCGGGTGGCGGAGGACTGAACGACATCTTCGAGGCTCAGAAAATCGAATGGC
ACGAACATCACCATCACCATCACCATCACCATTAAGGCCGGCCTGTAGTCACTGGCACAACGCGTTACCC
GGTAAGCCAATCGGGTATACACGGTCGTCATACTGCAGACAGGGTTCTTCTACTTTGCAAGATAGTCTTG
AGTAGTAAAATAAATAGATAGAGAAAATCAGCCTCGACTGTGCCTTCTAGTTGCCAGCCATCTGTTGTTT
GCCCCTCCCCCGTGCCTTCCTTGACCCTGGAAGGTGCCACTCCCACTGTCCTTTCCTAATAAAATGAGGA
AATTGCATCACAACACTCAACCCTATCTCGGTCTATTCTTTTGATTTATAAGGGATTTTGCCGATTTCGG
CCTATTGGTTAAAAAATGAGCTGATTTAACAAAAATTTAACGCGAATTAATTCTGTGGAATGTGTGTCAG
TTAGGGTGTGGAAAGTCCCCAGGCTCCCCAGCAGGCAGAAGTATGCAAAGCATGCATCTCAATTAGTCAG
CAACCAGGTGTGGAAAGTCCCCAGGCTCCCCAGCAGGCAGAAGTATGCAAAGCATGCATCTCAATTAGTC
AGCAACCATAGTCCCGCCCCTAACTCCGCCCATCCCGCCCCTAACTCCGCCCAGTTCCGCCCATTCTCCG
CCCCATGGCTGACTAATTTTTTTTATTTATGCAGAGGCCGAGGCCGCCTCTGCCTCTGAGCTATTCCAGA
AGTAGTGAGGAGGCTTTTTTGGAGGCCTAGGCTTTTGCAAAAAGCTCCCGGGAGCTTGTATATCCATTTT
CGGATCTGATCAGCACGTGTTGACAATTAATCATCGGCATAGTATATCGGCATAGTATAATACGACAAGG
TGAGGAACTAAACCATGACCGAGTACAAGCCCACGGTGCGCCTCGCCACCCGCGACGACGTCCCCAGGGC
CGTACGCACCCTCGCCGCCGCGTTCGCCGACTACCCCGCCACGCGCCACACCGTCGATCCGGACCGCCAC
ATCGAGCGGGTCACCGAGCTGCAAGAACTCTTCCTCACGCGCGTCGGGCTCGACATCGGCAAGGTGTGGG
TCGCGGACGACGGCGCCGCGGTGGCGGTCTGGACCACGCCGGAGAGCGTCGAAGCGGGGGCGGTGTTCGC
CGAGATCGGCCCGCGCATGGCCGAGTTGAGCGGTTCCCGGCTGGCCGCGCAGCAACAGATGGAAGGCCTC
CTGGCGCCGCACCGGCCCAAGGAGCCCGCGTGGTTCCTGGCCACCGTCGGCGTCTCGCCCGACCACCAGG
GCAAGGGTCTGGGCAGCGCCGTCGTGCTCCCCGGAGTGGAGGCGGCCGAGCGCGCCGGGGTGCCCGCCTT
CCTGGAGACATCCGCGCCCCGCAACCTCCCCTTCTACGAGCGGCTCGGCTTCACCGTCACCGCCGACGTC
GAGGTGCCCGAAGGACCGCGCACCTGGTGCATGACCCGCAAGCCCGGTGCCTGACACGTGCTACGAGATT
TCGATTCCACCGCCGCCTTCTATGAAAGGTTGGGCTTCGGAATCGTTTTCCGGGACGCCGGCTGGATGAT
CCTCCAGCGCGGGGATCTCATGCTGGAGTTCTTCGCCCACCCCAACTTGTTTATTGCAGCTTATAATGGT
TACAAATAAAGCAATAGCATCACAAATTTCACAAATAAAGCATTTTTTTCACTGCATTCTAGTTGTGGTT
TGTCCAAACTCATCAATGTATCTTATCATGTCTGTATACCGTCGACCTCTAGCTAGAGCTTGGCGTAATC
ATGGTCATTACCAATGCTTAATCAGTGAGGCACCTATCTCAGCGATCTGTCTATTTCGTTCATCCATAGT
TGCCTGACTCCCCGTCGTGTAGATAACTACGATACGGGAGGGCTTACCATCTGGCCCCAGCGCTGCGATG
ATACCGCGAGAACCACGCTCACCGGCTCCGGATTTATCAGCAATAAACCAGCCAGCCGGAAGGGCCGAGC
GCAGAAGTGGTCCTGCAACTTTATCCGCCTCCATCCAGTCTATTAATTGTTGCCGGGAAGCTAGAGTAAG
TAGTTCGCCAGTTAATAGTTTGCGCAACGTTGTTGCCATCGCTACAGGCATCGTGGTGTCACGCTCGTCG
TTTGGTATGGCTTCATTCAGCTCCGGTTCCCAACGATCAAGGCGAGTTACATGATCCCCCATGTTGTGCA
AAAAAGCGGTTAGCTCCTTCGGTCCTCCGATCGTTGTCAGAAGTAAGTTGGCCGCAGTGTTATCACTCAT
GGTTATGGCAGCACTGCATAATTCTCTTACTGTCATGCCATCCGTAAGATGCTTTTCTGTGACTGGTGAG
TACTCAACCAAGTCATTCTGAGAATAGTGTATGCGGCGACCGAGTTGCTCTTGCCCGGCGTCAATACGGG
ATAATACCGCGCCACATAGCAGAACTTTAAAAGTGCTCATCATTGGAAAACGTTCTTCGGGGCGAAAACT
CTCAAGGATCTTACCGCTGTTGAGATCCAGTTCGATGTAACCCACTCGTGCACCCAACTGATCTTCAGCA
TCTTTTACTTTCACCAGCGTTTCTGGGTGAGCAAAAACAGGAAGGCAAAATGCCGCAAAAAAGGGAATAA
GGGCGACACGGAAATGTTGAATACTCATATTCTTCCTT
Features (pLannotate 1.2.2; 24 found; start..end, strand, type, name):
    119..143     -  CDS            KanR (fragment): aminoglycoside phosphotransferase; aph(3')-Ia; confers resistance to kanamycin
    254..842     +  rep_origin     ori: high-copy-number ColE1/pMB1/pBR322/pUC origin of replication
   1067..1084    +  terminator     rrnB T2 terminator (fragment): transcription terminator T2 from the E. coli rrnB gene
   1109..1128    -  CDS            lacZα (fragment): LacZα fragment of β-galactosidase; lacZ fragment
   1582..1602    +  protein_bind   lac operator (fragment): The lac repressor binds to the lac operator to inhibit transcription in E. coli. This inhibition can be relieved by adding lactose or isopropyl-β-D-thiogalactopyranoside (IPTG). lac repressor encoded by lacI
   1843..2146    +  enhancer       CMV enhancer: human cytomegalovirus immediate early enhancer
   2147..2350    +  promoter       CMV promoter: human cytomegalovirus (CMV) immediate early promoter
   2486..2529    +  intron         CMV intron (fragment): modified intron A from human cytomegalovirus
   2581..2599    +  promoter       SP6 promoter: promoter for bacteriophage SP6 RNA polymerase
   2603..2640    +  CDS            IgH signal sequence (fragment): signal sequence from the mouse immunoglobulin heavy chain variable region
   2746..6486    +  CDS            PTPRD (fragment): PTPRD_HUMAN - Experimental evidence at protein level: Swiss-Prot protein existence level 1. Can bidirectionally induce pre- and post-synaptic differentiation of neurons by mediating interaction with IL1RAP and IL1RAPL1 trans-synaptically. Involved in pre-synaptic differentiation through interaction with SLITRK2. From Homo sapiens (Human).
   6580..6759    +  CDS            Comp (fragment): COMP_RAT - Experimental evidence at protein level: Swiss-Prot protein existence level 1. May play a role in the structural integrity of cartilage via its interaction with other extracellular matrix proteins such as the collagens and fibronectin. Can mediate the interaction of chondrocytes with the cartilage extracellular matrix through interaction with cell surface integrin receptors. Could play a role in the pathogenesis of osteoarthritis. Potent suppressor of apoptosis in both primary chondrocytes and transformed cells. Suppresses apoptosis by blocking the activation of caspase-3 and by indu
   6747..8199    +  CDS            SEAP (fragment): secreted alkaline phosphatase from human placenta The natural enzyme has a C-terminal transmembrane sequence that is replaced by a GPI anchor.
   8224..8265    +  CDS            AviTag™ (fragment): peptide tag that allows for enzymatic biotinylation
   8269..8292    +  CDS            8xHis: 8xHis affinity tag
   8438..8549    +  polyA_signal   bGH poly(A) signal: bovine growth hormone polyadenylation signal
   8550..8658    +  rep_origin     f1 ori (fragment): f1 bacteriophage origin of replication; arrow indicates direction of (+) strand synthesis
   8672..9001    +  promoter       SV40 promoter: SV40 enhancer and early promoter
   9049..9096    +  promoter       EM7 promoter: synthetic bacterial promoter&nbsp
   9115..9714    +  CDS            PuroR (fragment): puromycin N-acetyltransferase; pac from Streptomyces; confers resistance to puromycin
   9724..9849    +  CDS            ble (fragment): BLE_KLEPN - Experimental evidence at protein level: Swiss-Prot protein existence level 1. Binding protein with a strong affinity to the bleomycin family of antibiotics. Binds to CL990; an antimitotic-antibiotic compound. From Klebsiella pneumoniae.
   9844..9965    +  polyA_signal   SV40 poly(A) signal: SV40 polyadenylation signal
  10018..10878   -  CDS            AmpR: β-lactamase; bla; confers resistance to ampicillin, carbenicillin, and related antibiotics
  10881..89      -  promoter       AmpR promoter (fragment) (across the origin): bla
