[The description below was written by a language model from this plasmid's Addgene catalogue record and pLannotate feature annotations shown in this document.]
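Description:
pD649-HAsp-PTPRD-COMP5AP-AviTag-9xHis is a mammalian expression plasmid built on the pD649 backbone for producing a secreted, multimerised form of the extracellular domain of human PTPRD (receptor-type protein tyrosine phosphatase delta). It is propagated in E. coli as a high-copy plasmid through a ColE1/pUC-type origin with ampicillin selection (AmpR). The feature table also annotates an SV40 promoter/EM7 promoter cassette driving a puromycin resistance gene with an SV40 poly(A) signal, which would allow selection in mammalian cells. A short ble-like fragment follows it. Small fragments of KanR, lacZα, the lac operator and an f1 origin appear to be backbone remnants. The depositor notes that some plasmids in this collection may carry an IS4-like transposase upstream of the CMV promoter, but no such feature is annotated here.

Expression is driven by the CMV enhancer/promoter, followed by a CMV intron A fragment. An SP6 promoter sits just upstream of the coding region and can serve for in vitro transcription or as a sequencing primer site. The open reading frame begins with a signal peptide, named HAsp in the construct name although the annotation software matched part of it to an IgH signal sequence. The roughly 3.7 kb PTPRD ectodomain follows, cloned between preserved NotI and AscI sites. It is fused at its C terminus to the coiled-coil region of rat cartilage oligomeric matrix protein, which drives pentamer formation, and then to human placental alkaline phosphatase as an enzymatic reporter. An AviTag for site-specific biotinylation and a polyhistidine tag for purification complete the fusion, which ends at a bGH poly(A) signal. The name specifies 9xHis, whereas the annotation detects an 8xHis match. The high-avidity, AP-labelled soluble protein suits binding assays that detect weak extracellular interactions, consistent with the associated human IgSF cell-surface interactome screen.
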