Addgene plasmid #157601: pD649-HAsp-PTPRD-COMP5AP-AviTag-9xHis
Purpose: Mammalian expression of cell-surface protein extracellular domain fused to COMP5AP-AviTag-9xHis. Protein is secreted from cells.
Depositing lab: Chris Garcia. Depositing organization: Stanford University. Publication: A Human IgSF Cell-Surface Interactome Reveals a Complex Network of Protein-Protein Interactions. Wojtowicz WM, Vielmetter J, Fernandes RA, Siepe DH, Eastman CL, Chisholm GB, Cox S, Klock H, Anderson PW, Rue SM, Miller JJ, Glaser SM, Bragstad ML, Vance J, Lam AW, Lesley SA, Zinn K, Garcia KC. Cell. 2020 Aug 20;182(4):1027-1043.e17. doi: 10.1016/j.cell.2020.07.025. PubMed 32822567.
Backbone
  Vector backbone: pD649
  Backbone size w/o insert (bp): 7153
  Vector type: Mammalian Expression
Growth in bacteria
  Bacterial resistance: Ampicillin, 100 μg/mL
  Growth temperature: 37°C
  Growth strain: DH5alpha
  Copy number: High Copy
Gene/Insert
  Gene/Insert name: PTPRD
  Species: H. sapiens (human)
  Insert size (bp): 3735
  Entrez Gene: PTPRD (a.k.a. HPTP, HPTPD, HPTPDELTA, PTPD, R-PTP-delta, RPTPDELTA)
  Promoter: CMV/SP6
  Tag / fusion protein: COMP5AP-AviTag-9xHis (C terminal on backbone)
  Cloning method: Restriction Enzyme; 5′ cloning site GCGGCCGC (not destroyed); 3′ cloning site GGCGCGCC (not destroyed)
  Sequencing primers: 5′ ATTTAGGTGACACTATAG; 3′ CGTCGCACTCCATCACGGTG
Resource information
  A portion of this plasmid was derived from a plasmid made by: synthesis by ThermoFisher
Terms and licenses: Academic/Nonprofit Terms; Industry Terms: Not Available to Industry
Depositor comments: Some plasmids in this collection may have an IS4-like element ISVsa5 family transposase upstream of the CMV promoter.
How to cite: pD649-HAsp-PTPRD-COMP5AP-AviTag-9xHis was a gift from Chris Garcia (Addgene plasmid # 157601 ; http://n2t.net/addgene:157601 ; RRID:Addgene_157601)
