>Addgene plasmid #157601 | pD649-HAsp-PTPRD-COMP5AP-AviTag-9xHis | depositor partial sequence | sequence record 304312 | insert (extracellular domain)
GAAACACCTCCTAGATTCACCAGAACACCCGTGGACCAGACAGGTGTTAGTGGCGGAGTGGCCAGCTTCA
TCTGTCAAGCCACAGGCGACCCCAGACCTAAGATCGTGTGGAACAAGAAAGGCAAGAAGGTGTCCAACCA
GCGCTTCGAAGTGATCGAGTTCGATGATGGCAGCGGCAGCGTGCTGAGAATCCAGCCTCTGAGAACACCC
AGAGATGAGGCCATCTACGAGTGCGTGGCCAGCAACAATGTGGGCGAGATCAGCGTGTCCACCAGACTGA
CAGTGCTGAGAGAGGATCAGATCCCCAGAGGCTTCCCCACCATCGATATGGGACCTCAGCTGAAGGTGGT
GGAAAGAACCAGAACCGCCACAATGCTGTGTGCCGCCTCTGGCAATCCTGATCCTGAGATTACCTGGTTC
AAGGACTTCCTGCCTGTGGACACCTCCAACAACAACGGCCGGATCAAGCAGCTGAGAAGCGAGTCTATCG
GCGGCACTCCTATTAGAGGCGCCCTGCAGATTGAGCAGAGCGAGGAAAGCGACCAGGGCAAATATGAGTG
TGTGGCCACCAATAGCGCCGGCACAAGATACTCTGCCCCTGCCAATCTGTACGTGCGCGAACTGAGAGAA
GTGCGGAGAGTGCCTCCTCGGTTTAGCATCCCTCCTACCAACCACGAGATCATGCCTGGCGGCTCCGTGA
ATATCACATGTGTGGCCGTGGGCAGCCCCATGCCTTATGTGAAATGGATGCTGGGCGCCGAGGATCTGAC
CCCTGAGGATGATATGCCCATCGGCAGAAACGTGCTGGAACTGAACGATGTGCGGCAGAGCGCCAATTAC
ACCTGTGTGGCTATGAGCACCCTGGGCGTGATCGAGGCCATTGCTCAGATCACAGTGAAGGCCCTGCCTA
AGCCTCCTGGCACACCTGTGGTTACAGAGAGCACAGCCACCAGCATCACCCTGACCTGGGATAGCGGAAA
TCCCGAGCCTGTGTCCTACTACATCATCCAGCACAAGCCCAAGAACAGCGAGGAACTGTACAAAGAAATC
GACGGCGTGGCCACTACCAGATACAGTGTGGCCGGACTGAGCCCCTACAGCGACTACGAGTTTAGAGTGG
TGGCCGTGAACAACATCGGCAGGGGTCCTCCATCTGAGCCTGTGCTGACACAGACATCTGAGCAGGCCCC
ATCTAGCGCCCCTAGAGATGTTCAGGCCAGAATGCTGAGCAGCACCACCATCCTGGTGCAGTGGAAAGAG
CCTGAGGAACCCAACGGCCAGATCCAGGGCTACAGAGTGTACTACACAATGGACCCCACACAGCACGTCA
ACAACTGGATGAAGCACAACGTGGCCGACAGCCAGATCACCACAATCGGCAACCTGGTGCCTCAGAAAAC
CTACTCCGTGAAGGTGCTGGCCTTCACCTCTATCGGAGATGGCCCTCTGAGCAGCGACATCCAAGTGATC
ACACAGACTGGCGTGCCCGGCCAGCCACTGAATTTCAAGGCCGAGCCTGAGAGCGAAACCAGCATCCTGC
TTAGCTGGACCCCTCCTAGAAGCGACACAATCGCCAACTACGAGCTGGTGTACAAGGATGGCGAGCACGG
CGAGGAACAGAGAATCACAATCGAGCCCGGCACCAGCTACAGACTGCAGGGCCTGAAGCCTAACAGCCTG
TACTACTTCAGACTGGCCGCCAGATCTCCTCAAGGCCTGGGAGCCTCTACAGCCGAGATCTCTGCCAGAA
CCATGCAGAGCAAACCCAGCGCTCCTCCACAGGACATCAGCTGTACAAGCCCCAGCTCTACCTCTATCCT
GGTGTCTTGGCAGCCTCCTCCAGTGGAAAAGCAGAACGGCATCATCACCGAGTACAGCATCAAGTACACA
GCCGTGGACGGCGAAGATGACAAGCCTCACGAGATCCTGGGCATCCCCAGCGATACCACCAAGTACCTGC
TGGAACAGCTGGAAAAGTGGACCGAGTACCGGATCACCGTGACAGCCCACACAGATGTTGGACCTGGACC
TGAGAGCCTGTCCGTGCTGATCAGAACAAACGAGGATGTGCCTAGCGGCCCTCCTCGGAAAGTGGAAGTG
GAAGCCGTGAACTCCACCAGCGTGAAAGTGTCTTGGAGAAGCCCCGTGCCTAACAAGCAGCATGGCCAGA
TCAGAGGATACCAGGTGCACTACGTGCGGATGGAAAACGGCGAGCCTAAGGGCCAGCCTATGCTGAAGGA
TGTCATGCTGGCCGACGCTCAGTGGGAGTTTGATGACACCACCGAGCACGACATGATCATCAGCGGACTG
CAGCCCGAGACAAGCTACTCTCTGACAGTGACCGCCTACACCACAAAAGGCGACGGCGCTAGAAGCAAGC
CTAAGCTGGTTTCTACAACTGGCGCCGTGCCTGGCAAGCCCAGACTGGTTATCAATCACACCCAGATGAA
CACAGCCCTGATCCAGTGGCACCCACCTGTGGATACCTTTGGACCTCTGCAGGGATACAGACTGAAGTTC
GGCCGGAAGGACATGGAACCCCTGACCACACTGGAATTCAGCGAGAAAGAGGACCACTTCACCGCCACCG
ATATTCACAAGGGCGCCAGCTACGTGTTCCGGCTGAGCGCCAGAAACAAAGTCGGCTTCGGCGAAGAGAT
GGTCAAAGAGATCAGCATCCCCGAAGAGGTGCCCACCGGCTTTCCACAGAATCTGCACAGCGAGGGCACC
ACCTCTACAAGCGTTCAGCTCTCTTGGCAACCACCAGTGCTGGCTGAGCGGAATGGAATCATCACAAAGT
ACACCCTGCTGTACCGGGACATCAACATCCCTCTGCTGCCCATGGAACAACTGATCGTGCCCGCCGATAC
CACAATGACCCTGACCGGACTGAAGCCTGATACCACCTACGATGTGAAAGTGCGGGCCCACACAAGCAAA
GGCCCTGGACCTTATAGCCCCAGCGTGCAGTTTAGAACCCTGCCAGTTGACCAGGTGTTCGCCAAGAACT
TCCACGTGAAGGCCGTGATGAAGACCTCCGTGCTGCTGTCTTGGGAGATCCCCGAGAACTACAACAGCGC
CATGCCATTCAAGATCCTGTACGACGACGGCAAGATGGTGGAAGAGGTGGACGGCAGAGCCACTCAGAAA
CTGATTGTGAATCTGAAGCCCGAGAAGTCCTACAGCTTCGTGCTGACCAACAGAGGCAATTCTGCTGGCG
GCCTGCAGCACAGAGTGACAGCCAAAACAGCTCCCGACGTGCTGAGGACCAAGCCTGCCTTTATCGGCAA
GACCAACCTGGACGGCATGATTACCGTGCAGCTGCCTGAAGTGCCCGCCAACGAGAACATCAAGGGCTAC
TATATCATCATCGTGCCCCTGAAGAAGTCCCGGGGCAAGTTCATCAAGCCTTGGGAGAGCCCTGACGAGA
TGGAACTGGACGAGCTGCTGAAAGAGATCTCCCGGAAGCGGAGATCCATCAGATATGGCAGAGAGGTCGA
GCTGAAGCCCTATATCGCCGCTCATTTCGATGTGCTGCCCACCGAGTTTACACTGGGCGACGATAAGCAC
TACGGCGGCTTCACCAACAAACAGCTGCAGAGCGGCCAAGAGTACGTGTTCTTTGTGCTGGCAGTGATGG
AACACGCCGAGAGCAAGATGTACGCCACCTCTCCATACAGCGACCCCGTGGTGTCTATGGATCTGGACCC
TCAGCCTATCACCGACGAAGAGGAA
